>Addgene plasmid #202584 | pZG165 | addgene full sequence | sequence record 403996 | Addgene NGS Result
GAATTCGGTCCCCAGATTAGCCTTTTCAATTTCAGAAAGAATGCTAACCCACAGATGGTTAGAGAGGCTT
ACGCAGCAGGTCTCATCAAGACGATCTACCCGAGCAATAATCTCCAGGAAATCAAATACCTTCCCAAGAA
GGTTAAAGATGCAGTCAAAAGATTCAGGACTAACTGCATCAAGAACACAGAGAAAGATATATTTCTCAAG
ATCAGAAGTACTATTCCAGTATGGACGATTCAAGGCTTGCTTCACAAACCAAGGCAAGTAATAGAGATTG
GAGTCTCTAAAAAGGTAGTTCCCACTGAATCAAAGGCCATGGAGTCAAAGATTCAAATAGAGGACCTAAC
AGAACTCGCCGTAAAGACTGGCGAACAGTTCATACAGAGTCTCTTACGACTCAATGACAAGAAGAAAATC
TTCGTCAACATGGTGGAGCACGACACACTTGTCTACTCCAAAAATATCAAAGATACAGTCTCAGAAGACC
AAAGGGCAATTGAGACTTTTCAACAAAGGGTAATATCCGGAAACCTCCTCGGATTCCATTGCCCAGCTAT
CTGTCACTTTATTGTGAAGATAGTGGAAAAGGAAGGTGGCTCCTACAAATGCCATCATTGCGATAAAGGA
AAGGCCATCGTTGAAGATGCCTCTGCCGACAGTGGTCCCAAAGATGGACCCCCACCCACGAGGAGCATCG
TGGAAAAAGAAGACGTTCCAACCACGTCTTCAAAGCAAGTGGATTGATGTGATATCTCCACTGACGTAAG
GGATGACGCACAATCCCACTATCCTTCGCAAGACCCTTCCTCTATATAAGGAAGTTCATTTCATTTGGAG
AGAACACGGGGGACGAGCTCACCATGTACTCTCCTATGGTCGTACCGCAAAAAAATGTGCCTCTCCCTAT
AGACGATAAATCTAGCTCCATGGAGCTTCCGCAGATCCACGCAGACACTATCGGTCGATTGGTGCTGGAA
AAGTTCATGGAGGTTATTAAAGGTCAGGAGGCTTATAGCCGTCGAAAAGTTTTGGCTGGAATCGTAATGA
CCGAAAACATGAACTTCTGTGAGGCAAAAGTCATTTCAGTGTCCACGGGCACCAAGTGTGTGTCCGGCGA
GCATATGTCCGTAAACGGTGCGGTACTCAATGACAGCCACGCCGAGATAGTGTCACGTCGTTGTCTCCTC
AAGTATCTCTATGCCCAACTGGATCTTCAATGCAACCAGGCGACCGCTTATCAGAGCATATTTGTGCGTA
ATACTGACGGTCAGTATCCCTATAAACTGAAGTCTGGGGTCCATTTTCATCTCTATATAAACACGGCGCC
CTGCGGCGATGCCCGTATTTTTTCACCTCACGAGAATGACACGGGAGTAGATAAACATCCCAACCGAAAA
GCAAGAGGGCAGCTCCGAACCAAAATCGAATCCGGCCAGGGCACAATCCCAGTGAAATCTAGCGACGGCA
TTCAAACTTGGGACGGCGTACTACAAGGCCAGCGTTTGCTTACGATGTCCTGCTCCGATAAAATTGCTAG
GTGGAACATCGTCGGTATCCAGGGCTCCTTGCTCTCTTCAATTATAGAGCCCGTCTATCTGCATTCAATT
GTCTTAGGGTCACTCTTGCATCCTGAACATATGTACCGAGCCGTTTGTGGGAGAATAGAAAAGAGTATCC
AGGGTCTACCCCCACCTTACCATTTGAACAAACCCAGACTGGCATTGGTCACATCCGCAGAACCACGTAA
CCAAGCCAAGGCCCCGAATTTTGGAATAAACTGGACTATAGGTGACACGGAACTAGAGGTTGTGAACTCT
CTCACAGGCAGAACCATAGGAGGGCAAGTCAGCCGTATAACGAAGCAGGCTTTTTTCGTAAAGTATGGTT
TCTTGATGGCTAATTTGCCCGGAATCCTCGTCCGAAAGGTAACGACCGATTACGGTCAGACAAAAGCGAA
TGTAAAGGATTACCAGATCGCGAAGTTGGAATTGTTCTCAGCCTTCAAGAGGGAGGATCTTGGATCATGG
CTAAAGAAACCAATAGAGCAGGACGAGTTTGGATTGGCTGAATCTAGAGGAGGTGGCTCATCTGGCGGAG
GTCAGATCTCGTACGCGTCCCGGGGCGGTACCTTCGACGACAAGACCGGGCCCACAAGTTTGTACAAAAA
AGCTGAACGAGAAACGTAAAATGATATAAATATCAATATATTAAATTAGATTTTGCATAAAAAACAGACT
ACATAATACTGTAAAACACAACATATCCAGTCACTATGGCGGCCGCATTAGGCACCCCAGGCTTTACACT
TTATGCTTCCGGCTCGTATAATGTGTGGATTTTGAGTTAGGATCCGTCGAGATTTTCAGGAGCTAAGGAA
GCTAAAATGGAGAAAAAAATCACTGGATATACCACCGTTGATATATCCCAATGGCATCGTAAAGAACATT
TTGAGGCATTTCAGTCAGTTGCTCAATGTACCTATAACCAGACCGTTCAGCTGGATATTACGGCCTTTTT
AAAGACCGTAAAGAAAAATAAGCACAAGTTTTATCCGGCCTTTATTCACATTCTTGCCCGCCTGATGAAT
GCTCATCCGGAATTCCGTATGGCAATGAAAGACGGTGAGCTGGTGATATGGGATAGTGTTCACCCTTGTT
ACACCGTTTTCCATGAGCAAACTGAAACGTTTTCATCGCTCTGGAGTGAATACCACGACGATTTCCGGCA
GTTTCTACACATATATTCGCAAGATGTGGCGTGTTACGGTGAAAACCTGGCCTATTTCCCTAAAGGGTTT
ATTGAGAATATGTTTTTCGTCTCAGCCAATCCCTGGGTGAGTTTCACCAGTTTTGATTTAAACGTGGCCA
ATATGGACAACTTCTTCGCCCCCGTTTTCACCATGGGCAAATATTATACGCAAGGCGACAAGGTGCTGAT
GCCGCTGGCGATTCAGGTTCATCATGCCGTTTGTGATGGCTTCCATGTCGGCAGAATGCTTAATGAATTA
CAACAGTACTGCGATGAGTGGCAGGGCGGGGCGTAAAGATCTGGATCCGGCTTACTAAAAGCCAGATAAC
AGTATGCGTATTTGCGCGCTGATTTTTGCGGTATAAGAATATATACTGATATGTATACCCGAAGTATGTC
AAAAAGAGGTATGCTATGAAGCAGCGTATTACAGTGACAGTTGACAGCGACAGCTATCAGTTGCTCAAGG
CATATATGATGTCAATATCTCCGGTCTGGTAAGCACAACCATGCAGAATGAAGCCCGTCGTCTGCGTGCC
GAACGCTGGAAAGCGGAAAATCAGGAAGGGATGGCTGAGGTCGCCCGGTTTATTGAAATGAACGGCTCTT
TTGCTGACGAGAACAGGGGCTGGTGAAATGCAGTTTAAGGTTTACACCTATAAAAGAGAGAGCCGTTATC
GTCTGTTTGTGGATGTACAGAGTGATATTATTGACACGCCCGGGCGACGGATGGTGATCCCCCTGGCCAG
TGCACGTCTGCTGTCAGATAAAGTCTCCCGTGAACTTTACCCGGTGGTGCATATCGGGGATGAAAGCTGG
CGCATGATGACCACCGATATGGCCAGTGTGCCGGTCTCCGTTATCGGGGAAGAAGTGGCTGATCTCAGCC
ACCGCGAAAATGACATCAAAAACGCCATTAACCTGATGTTCTGGGGAATATAAATGTCAGGCTCCCTTAT
ACACAGCCAGTCTGCAGGTCGACCATAGTGACTGGATATGTTGTGTTTTACAGTATTATGTAGTCTGTTT
TTTATGCAAAATCTAATTTAATATATTGATATTTATATCATTTTACGTTTCTCGTTCAGCTTTCTTGTAC
AAAGTGGTAGGGGCCCGGCTCTTCTCCTCACTCGACCTGCAGAGCTTTCGTTCGTATCATCGGTTTCGAC
AACGTTCGTCAAGTTCAATGCATCAGTTTCATTGCGCACACACCAGAATCCTACTGAGTTTGAGTATTAT
GGCATTGGGAAAACTGTTTTTCTTGTACCATTTGTTGTGCTTGTAATTTACTGTGTTTTTTATTCGGTTT
TCGCTATCGAACTGTGAAATGGAAATGGATGGAGAAGAGTTAATGAATGATATGGTCCTTTTGTTCATTC
TCAAATTAATATTATTTGTTTTTTCTCTTATTTGTTGTGTGTTGAATTTGAAATTATAAGAGATATGCAA
ACATTTTGTTTTGAGTAAAAATGTGTCAAATCGTGGCCTCTAATGACCGAAGTTAATATGAGGAGTAAAA
CACTTGTAGTTGTACCATTATGCTTATTCACTAGGCAACAAATATATTTTCAGACCTAGAAAAGCTGCAA
ATGTTACTGAATACAAGTATGTCCTCTTGTGTTTTAGACATTTATGAACTTTCCTTTATGTAATTTTCCA
GAATCCTTGTCAGATTCTAATCATTGCTTTATAATTATAGTTATACTCATGGATTTGTAGTTGAGTATGA
AAATATTTTTTAATGCATTTTATGACTTGCCAATTGATTGACAACATGCATCAAGCTTGGCACTGGCCGT
CGTTTTACAACGTCGTGACTGGGAAAACCCTGGCGTTACCCAACTTAATCGCCTTGCAGCACATCCCCCT
TTCGCCAGCTGGCGTAATAGCGAAGAGGCCCGCACCGATCGCCCTTCCCAACAGTTGCGCAGCCTGAATG
GCGAATGCTAGAGCAGCTTGAGCTTGGATCAGATTGTCGTTTCCCGCCTTCAGTTTAAACTATCAGTGTT
TGACAGGATATATTGGCGGGTAAACCTAAGAGAAAAGAGCGTTTATTAGAATAATCGGATATTTAAAAGG
GCGTGAAAAGGTTTATCCGTTCGTCCATTTGTATGTGCATGCCAACCACAGGGTTCCCCTCGGGATCAAA
GTACTTTGATCCAACCCCTCCGCTGCTATAGTGCAGTCGGCTTCTGACGTTCAGTGCAGCCGTCTTCTGA
AAACGACATGTCGCACAAGTCCTAAGTTACGCGACAGGCTGCCGCCCTGCCCTTTTCCTGGCGTTTTCTT
GTCGCGTGTTTTAGTCGCATAAAGTAGAATACTTGCGACTAGAACCGGAGACATTACGCCATGAACAAGA
GCGCCGCCGCTGGCCTGCTGGGCTATGCCCGCGTCAGCACCGACGACCAGGACTTGACCAACCAACGGGC
CGAACTGCACGCGGCCGGCTGCACCAAGCTGTTTTCCGAGAAGATCACCGGCACCAGGCGCGACCGCCCG
GAGCTGGCCAGGATGCTTGACCACCTACGCCCTGGCGACGTTGTGACAGTGACCAGGCTAGACCGCCTGG
CCCGCAGCACCCGCGACCTACTGGACATTGCCGAGCGCATCCAGGAGGCCGGCGCGGGCCTGCGTAGCCT
GGCAGAGCCGTGGGCCGACACCACCACGCCGGCCGGCCGCATGGTGTTGACCGTGTTCGCCGGCATTGCC
GAGTTCGAGCGTTCCCTAATCATCGACCGCACCCGGAGCGGGCGCGAGGCCGCCAAGGCCCGAGGCGTGA
AGTTTGGCCCCCGCCCTACCCTCACCCCGGCACAGATCGCGCACGCCCGCGAGCTGATCGACCAGGAAGG
CCGCACCGTGAAAGAGGCGGCTGCACTGCTTGGCGTGCATCGCTCGACCCTGTACCGCGCACTTGAGCGC
AGCGAGGAAGTGACGCCCACCGAGGCCAGGCGGCGCGGTGCCTTCCGTGAGGACGCATTGACCGAGGCCG
ACGCCCTGGCGGCCGCCGAGAATGAACGCCAAGAGGAACAAGCATGAAACCGCACCAGGACGGCCAGGAC
GAACCGTTTTTCATTACCGAAGAGATCGAGGCGGAGATGATCGCGGCCGGGTACGTGTTCGAGCCGCCCG
CGCACGTCTCAACCGTGCGGCTGCATGAAATCCTGGCCGGTTTGTCTGATGCCAAGCTGGCGGCCTGGCC
GGCCAGCTTGGCCGCTGAAGAAACCGAGCGCCGCCGTCTAAAAAGGTGATGTGTATTTGAGTAAAACAGC
TTGCGTCATGCGGTCGCTGCGTATATGATGCGATGAGTAAATAAACAAATACGCAAGGGGAACGCATGAA
GGTTATCGCTGTACTTAACCAGAAAGGCGGGTCAGGCAAGACGACCATCGCAACCCATCTAGCCCGCGCC
CTGCAACTCGCCGGGGCCGATGTTCTGTTAGTCGATTCCGATCCCCAGGGCAGTGCCCGCGATTGGGCGG
CCGTGCGGGAAGATCAACCGCTAACCGTTGTCGGCATCGACCGCCCGACGATTGACCGCGACGTGAAGGC
CATCGGCCGGCGCGACTTCGTAGTGATCGACGGAGCGCCCCAGGCGGCGGACTTGGCTGTGTCCGCGATC
AAGGCAGCCGACTTCGTGCTGATTCCGGTGCAGCCAAGCCCTTACGACATATGGGCCACCGCCGACCTGG
TGGAGCTGGTTAAGCAGCGCATTGAGGTCACGGATGGAAGGCTACAAGCGGCCTTTGTCGTGTCGCGGGC
GATCAAAGGCACGCGCATCGGCGGTGAGGTTGCCGAGGCGCTGGCCGGGTACGAGCTGCCCATTCTTGAG
TCCCGTATCACGCAGCGCGTGAGCTACCCAGGCACTGCCGCCGCCGGCACAACCGTTCTTGAATCAGAAC
CCGAGGGCGACGCTGCCCGCGAGGTCCAGGCGCTGGCCGCTGAAATTAAATCAAAACTCATTTGAGTTAA
TGAGGTAAAGAGAAAATGAGCAAAAGCACAAACACGCTAAGTGCCGGCCGTCCGAGCGCACGCAGCAGCA
AGGCTGCAACGTTGGCCAGCCTGGCAGACACGCCAGCCATGAAGCGGGTCAACTTTCAGTTGCCGGCGGA
GGATCACACCAAGCTGAAGATGTACGCGGTACGCCAAGGCAAGACCATTACCGAGCTGCTATCTGAATAC
ATCGCGCAGCTACCAGAGTAAATGAGCAAATGAATAAATGAGTAGATGAATTTTAGCGGCTAAAGGAGGC
GGCATGGAAAATCAAGAACAACCAGGCACCGACGCCGTGGAATGCCCCATGTGTGGAGGAACGGGCGGTT
GGCCAGGCGTAAGCGGCTGGGTTGCCTGCCGGCCCTGCAATGGCACTGGAACCCCCAAGCCCGAGGAATC
GGCGTGAGCGGTCGCAAACCATCCGGCCCGGTACAAATCGGCGCGGCGCTGGGTGATGACCTGGTGGAGA
AGTTGAAGGCCGCGCAGGCCGCCCAGCGGCAACGCATCGAGGCAGAAGCACGCCCCGGTGAATCGTGGCA
AGCGGCCGCTGATCGAATCCGCAAAGAATCCCGGCAACCGCCGGCAGCCGGTGCGCCGTCGATTAGGAAG
CCGCCCAAGGGCGACGAGCAACCAGATTTTTTCGTTCCGATGCTCTATGACGTGGGCACCCGCGATAGTC
GCAGCATCATGGACGTGGCCGTTTTCCGTCTGTCGAAGCGTGACCGACGAGCTGGCGAGGTGATCCGCTA
CGAGCTTCCAGACGGGCACGTAGAGGTTTCCGCAGGGCCGGCCGGCATGGCCAGTGTGTGGGATTACGAC
CTGGTACTGATGGCGGTTTCCCATCTAACCGAATCCATGAACCGATACCGGGAAGGGAAGGGAGACAAGC
CCGGCCGCGTGTTCCGTCCACACGTTGCGGACGTACTCAAGTTCTGCCGGCGAGCCGATGGCGGAAAGCA
GAAAGACGACCTGGTAGAAACCTGCATTCGGTTAAACACCACGCACGTTGCCATGCAGCGTACGAAGAAG
GCCAAGAACGGCCGCCTGGTGACGGTATCCGAGGGTGAAGCCTTGATTAGCCGCTACAAGATCGTAAAGA
GCGAAACCGGGCGGCCGGAGTACATCGAGATCGAGCTAGCTGATTGGATGTACCGCGAGATCACAGAAGG
CAAGAACCCGGACGTGCTGACGGTTCACCCCGATTACTTTTTGATCGATCCCGGCATCGGCCGTTTTCTC
TACCGCCTGGCACGCCGCGCCGCAGGCAAGGCAGAAGCCAGATGGTTGTTCAAGACGATCTACGAACGCA
GTGGCAGCGCCGGAGAGTTCAAGAAGTTCTGTTTCACCGTGCGCAAGCTGATCGGGTCAAATGACCTGCC
GGAGTACGATTTGAAGGAGGAGGCGGGGCAGGCTGGCCCGATCCTAGTCATGCGCTACCGCAACCTGATC
GAGGGCGAAGCATCCGCCGGTTCCTAATGTACGGAGCAGATGCTAGGGCAAATTGCCCTAGCAGGGGAAA
AAGGTCGAAAAGGTCTCTTTCCTGTGGATAGCACGTACATTGGGAACCCAAAGCCGTACATTGGGAACCG
GAACCCGTACATTGGGAACCCAAAGCCGTACATTGGGAACCGGTCACACATGTAAGTGACTGATATAAAA
GAGAAAAAAGGCGATTTTTCCGCCTAAAACTCTTTAAAACTTATTAAAACTCTTAAAACCCGCCTGGCCT
GTGCATAACTGTCTGGCCAGCGCACAGCCGAAGAGCTGCAAAAAGCGCCTACCCTTCGGTCGCTGCGCTC
CCTACGCCCCGCCGCTTCGCGTCGGCCTATCGCGGCCGCTGGCCGCTCAAAAATGGCTGGCCTACGGCCA
GGCAATCTACCAGGGCGCGGACAAGCCGCGCCGTCGCCACTCGACCGCCGGCGCCCACATCAAGGCACCC
TGCCTCGCGCGTTTCGGTGATGACGGTGAAAACCTCTGACACATGCAGCTCCCGGAGACGGTCACAGCTT
GTCTGTAAGCGGATGCCGGGAGCAGACAAGCCCGTCAGGGCGCGTCAGCGGGTGTTGGCGGGTGTCGGGG
CGCAGCCATGACCCAGTCACGTAGCGATAGCGGAGTGTATACTGGCTTAACTATGCGGCATCAGAGCAGA
TTGTACTGAGAGTGCACCATATGCGGTGTGAAATACCGCACAGATGCGTAAGGAGAAAATACCGCATCAG
GCGCTCTTCCGCTTCCTCGCTCACTGACTCGCTGCGCTCGGTCGTTCGGCTGCGGCGAGCGGTATCAGCT
CACTCAAAGGCGGTAATACGGTTATCCACAGAATCAGGGGATAACGCAGGAAAGAACATGTGAGCAAAAG
GCCAGCAAAAGGCCAGGAACCGTAAAAAGGCCGCGTTGCTGGCGTTTTTCCATAGGCTCCGCCCCCCTGA
CGAGCATCACAAAAATCGACGCTCAAGTCAGAGGTGGCGAAACCCGACAGGACTATAAAGATACCAGGCG
TTTCCCCCTGGAAGCTCCCTCGTGCGCTCTCCTGTTCCGACCCTGCCGCTTACCGGATACCTGTCCGCCT
TTCTCCCTTCGGGAAGCGTGGCGCTTTCTCATAGCTCACGCTGTAGGTATCTCAGTTCGGTGTAGGTCGT
TCGCTCCAAGCTGGGCTGTGTGCACGAACCCCCCGTTCAGCCCGACCGCTGCGCCTTATCCGGTAACTAT
CGTCTTGAGTCCAACCCGGTAAGACACGACTTATCGCCACTGGCAGCAGCCACTGGTAACAGGATTAGCA
GAGCGAGGTATGTAGGCGGTGCTACAGAGTTCTTGAAGTGGTGGCCTAACTACGGCTACACTAGAAGGAC
AGTATTTGGTATCTGCGCTCTGCTGAAGCCAGTTACCTTCGGAAAAAGAGTTGGTAGCTCTTGATCCGGC
AAACAAACCACCGCTGGTAGCGGTGGTTTTTTTGTTTGCAAGCAGCAGATTACGCGCAGAAAAAAAGGAT
CTCAAGAAGATCCTTTGATCTTTTCTACGGGGTCTGACGCTCAGTGGAACGAAAACTCACGTTAAGGGAT
TTTGGTCATGCATTCTAGGTACTAAAACAATTCATCCAGTAAAATATAATATTTTATTTTCTCCCAATCA
GGCTTGATCCCCAGTAAGTCAAAAAATAGCTCGACATACTGTTCTTCCCCGATATCCTCCCTGATCGACC
GGACGCAGAAGGCAATGTCATACCACTTGTCCGCCCTGCCGCTTCTCCCAAGATCAATAAAGCCACTTAC
TTTGCCATCTTTCACAAAGATGTTGCTGTCTCCCAGGTCGCCGTGGGAAAAGACAAGTTCCTCTTCGGGC
TTTTCCGTCTTTAAAAAATCATACAGCTCGCGCGGATCTTTAAATGGAGTGTCTTCTTCCCAGTTTTCGC
AATCCACATCGGCCAGATCGTTATTCAGTAAGTAATCCAATTCGGCTAAGCGGCTGTCTAAGCTATTCGT
ATAGGGACAATCCGATATGTCGATGGAGTGAAAGAGCCTGATGCACTCCGCATACAGCTCGATAATCTTT
TCAGGGCTTTGTTCATCTTCATACTCTTCCGAGCAAAGGACGCCATCGGCCTCACTCATGAGCAGATTGC
TCCAGCCATCATGCCGTTCAAAGTGCAGGACCTTTGGAACAGGCAGCTTTCCTTCCAGCCATAGCATCAT
GTCCTTTTCCCGTTCCACATCATAGGTGGTCCCTTTATACCGGCTGTCCGTCATTTTTAAATATAGGTTT
TCATTTTCTCCCACCAGCTTATATACCTTAGCAGGAGACATTCCTTCCGTATCTTTTACGCAGCGGTATT
TTTCGATCAGTTTTTTCAATTCCGGTGATATTCTCATTTTAGCCATTTATTATTTCCTTCCTCTTTTCTA
CAGTATTTAAAGATACCCCAAGAAGCTAATTATAACAAGACGAACTCCAATTCACTGTTCCTTGCATTCT
AAAACCTTAAATACCAGAAAACAGCTTTTTCAAAGTTGTTTTCAAAGTTGGCGTATAACATAGTATCGAC
GGAGCCGATTTTGAAACCGCGGTGATCACAGGCAGCAACGCTCTGTCATCGTTACAATCAACATGCTACC
CTCCGCGAGATCATCCGTGTTTCAAACCCGGCAGCTTAGTTGCCGTTCTTCCGAATAGCATCGGTAACAT
GAGCAAAGTCTGCCGCCTTACAACGGCTCTCCCGCTGACGCCGTCCCGGACTGATGGGCTGCCTGTATCG
AGTGGTGATTTTGTGCCGAGCTGCCGGTCGGGGAGCTGTTGGCTGGCTGGTGGCAGGATATATTGTGGTG
TAAACAAATTGACGCTTAGACAACTTAATAACACATTGCGGACGTTTTTAATGTACTGAATTAACGCCGA
ATTAATTCGGGGGATCTGGATTTTAGTACTGGATTTTGGTTTTAGGAATTAGAAATTTTATTGATAGAAG
TATTTTACAAATACAAATACATACTAAGGGTTTCTTATATGCTCAACACATGAGCGAAACCCTATAGGAA
CCCTAATTCCCTTATCTGGGAACTACTCACACATTATTATGGAGAAACTCGAGTTAGATCTCGGTGACGG
GCAGGACCGGACGGGGCGGTACCGGCAGGCTGAAGTCCAGCTGCCAGAAACCCACGTCATGCCAGTTCCC
GTGCTTGAAGCCGGCCGCCCGCAGCATGCCGCGGGGGGCATATCCGAGCGCCTCGTGCATGCGCACGCTC
GGGTCGTTGGGCAGCCCGATGACAGCGACCACGCTCTTGAAGCCCTGTGCCTCCAGGGACTTCAGCAGGT
GGGTGTAGAGCGTGGAGCCCAGTCCCGTCCGCTGGTGGCGGGGGGAGACGTACACGGTCGACTCGGCCGT
CCAGTCGTAGGCGTTGCGTGCCTTCCAGGGTCCCGCGTAGGCGATGCCGGCGACCTCGCCGTCCACCTCG
GCGACGAGCCAGGGATAGCGCTCCCGCAGACGGACGAGGTCGTCCGTCCACTCCTGCGGTTCCTGCGGCT
CGGTACGGAAGTTGACCGTGCTTGTCTCGATGTAGTGGTTGACGATGGTGCAGACCGCCGGCATGTCCGC
CTCGGTGGCACGGCGGATGTCGGCCGGGCGTCGTTCTGGGCTCATGGTCTCGAGAGAGATAGATTTGTAG
AGAGAGACTGGTGATTTCAGCGTGTCCTCTCCAAATGAAATGAACTTCCTTATATAGAGGAAGGGTCTTG
CGAAGGATAGTGGGATTGTGCGTCATCCCTTACGTCAGTGGAGATATCACATCAATCCACTTGCTTTGAA
GACGTGGTTGGAACGTCTTCTTTTTCCACGATGCTCCTCGTGGGTGGGGGTCCATCTTTGGGACCACTGT
CGGCAGAGGCATCTTGAACGATAGCCTTTCCTTTATCGCAATGATGGCATTTGTAGGTGCCACCTTCCTT
TTCTACTGTCCTTTTGATGAAGTGACAGATAGCTGGGCAATGGAATCCGAGGAGGTTTCCCGATATTACC
CTTTGTTGAAAAGTCTCAATAGCCCTTTGGTCTTCTGAGACTGTATCTTTGATATTCTTGGAGTAGACGA
GAGTGTCGTGCTCCACCATGTTCACATCAATCCACTTGCTTTGAAGACGTGGTTGGAACGTCTTCTTTTT
CCACGATGCTCCTCGTGGGTGGGGGTCCATCTTTGGGACCACTGTCGGCAGAGGCATCTTGAACGATAGC
CTTTCCTTTATCGCAATGATGGCATTTGTAGGTGCCACCTTCCTTTTCTACTGTCCTTTTGATGAAGTGA
CAGATAGCTGGGCAATGGAATCCGAGGAGGTTTCCCGATATTACCCTTTGTTGAAAAGTCTCAATAGCCC
TTTGGTCTTCTGAGACTGTATCTTTGATATTCTTGGAGTAGACGAGAGTGTCGTGCTCCACCATGTTGGC
AAGCTGCTCTAGCCAATACGCAAACCGCCTCTCCCCGCGCGTTGGCCGATTCATTAATGCAGCTGGCACG
ACAGGTTTCCCGACTGGAAAGCGGGCAGTGAGCGCAACGCAATTAATGTGAGTTAGCTCACTCATTAGGC
ACCCCAGGCTTTACACTTTATGCTTCCGGCTCGTATGTTGTGTGGAATTGTGAGCGGATAACAATTTCAC
ACAGGAAACAGCTATGACATGATTAC
Features (pLannotate 1.2.2; 28 found; start..end, strand, type, name):
    501..842     +  promoter       CaMV 35S promoter: strong constitutive promoter from cauliflower mosaic virus
    867..2072    +  CDS            Adar (fragment): ADAR_DROME - Also known as hypnos-2 From Drosophila melanogaster (Fruit fly).
   2154..2278    +  protein_bind   attR1: mutant version of attR; recombination site for the Gateway® LR reaction LR Clonase™
   2303..2333    +  promoter       lac UV5 promoter: E. coli lac promoter with an "up" mutation
   2357..2386    +  promoter       cat promoter (fragment): promoter of the E. coli cat gene encoding chloramphenicol acetyltransferase
   2387..3046    +  CDS            CmR: chloramphenicol acetyltransferase; cat; confers resistance to chloramphenicol
   3225..3383    +  CDS            ccdA (fragment): CCDA_ECO57 - Also known as H, letA. Experimental evidence at protein level: Swiss-Prot protein existence level 1. Antitoxin component of a type II toxin-antitoxin (TA) system which inhibits the post-segregational killing (PSK) of plasmid-free cells, also referred to as a plasmid addiction system. Binds to and blocks the activity of CcdB; will also remove bound CcdB protein from the CcdB-GyrA complex by forming a CcdA-CcdB complex, a process termed rejuvenation. Functions as a transcriptional corepressor for the ccdAB operon, repression also requires CcdB (By similarity). From Escherichia coli
   3388..3690    +  CDS            ccdB: CCDB_ECOLI - Also known as G, letB, letD. Experimental evidence at protein level: Swiss-Prot protein existence level 1. Toxic component of a type II toxin-antitoxin (TA) system, functioning in plasmid maintainence. Responsible for the post- segregational killing (PSK) of plasmid-free cells, also referred to as a plasmid addiction system. Half-life of over 2 hours. Cell killing by CcdB is accompanied by filamentation, defects in chromosome and plasmid segregation, defects in cell division, formation of anucleate cells, decreased DNA synthesis and plasmid loss. Interferes with the activity of DN
   3734..3858    -  protein_bind   attR2: mutant version of attR; recombination site for the Gateway® LR reaction LR Clonase™
   3893..4534    +  terminator     E9 terminator: terminator and polyadenylation signal from the pea rbcS-E9 gene
   4541..4695    +  CDS            lacZα (fragment): LacZα fragment of β-galactosidase; lacZ fragment
   4761..4785    +  misc_feature   RB T-DNA repeat: right border repeat from nopaline C58 T-DNA
   5125..5526    +  CDS            Y4CG_SINFN (fragment): Protein inferred from homology: Swiss-Prot protein existence level 3. From Sinorhizobium fredii (strain NBRC 101917 / NGR234).
   6086..6715    +  CDS            pVS1 StaA: stability protein from the Pseudomonas plasmid pVS1 (Heeb et al., 2000)
   7144..8217    +  CDS            pVS1 RepA: replication protein from the Pseudomonas plasmid pVS1 (Heeb et al., 2000)
   8283..8477    +  rep_origin     pVS1 oriV: origin of replication for the Pseudomonas plasmid pVS1 (Heeb et al., 2000)
   8680..8719    +  CDS            rop (fragment): Rop protein, which maintains plasmids at low copy number; rop
   8821..8961    +  misc_feature   bom: basis of mobility region from pBR322
   9147..9735    -  rep_origin     ori: high-copy-number ColE1/pMB1/pBR322/pUC origin of replication
   9822..10616   -  CDS            KanR: aminoglycoside phosphotransferase; aphA-3; confers resistance to kanamycin
  11041..11065   +  misc_feature   LB T-DNA repeat: left border repeat from nopaline C58 T-DNA
  11143..11317   -  polyA_signal   CaMV poly(A) signal: cauliflower mosaic virus polyadenylation signal
  11327..11875   -  CDS            bar: PAT_STRHY - Experimental evidence at protein level: Swiss-Prot protein existence level 1. Inactivates phosphinothricin (PPT) by transfer of an acetyl group from acetyl CoA. Can also acetylate demethylphosphinothricin but not PTT or glutamate. This enzyme is an effector of phosphinothricin tripeptide (PTT or bialaphos) resistance. From Streptomyces hygroscopicus. Introduced by genetic manipulation and expressed in glufosinate-tolerant maize by Dekalb Genetics.
  11917..12593   -  promoter       CaMV 35S promoter (enhanced): cauliflower mosaic virus 35S promoter with a duplicated enhancer region
  12683..12771   +  CDS            lacI (fragment): lac repressor; lacI; The lac repressor binds to the lac operator to inhibit transcription in E. coli. This inhibition can be relieved by adding lactose or isopropyl-β-D-thiogalactopyranoside (IPTG).
  12784..12805   +  protein_bind   CAP binding site: CAP binding activates transcription in the presence of cAMP. E. coli catabolite activator protein
  12820..12850   +  promoter       lac promoter: promoter for the E. coli lac operon
  12854..12876   +  protein_bind   lac operator (fragment): The lac repressor binds to the lac operator to inhibit transcription in E. coli. This inhibition can be relieved by adding lactose or isopropyl-β-D-thiogalactopyranoside (IPTG). lac repressor encoded by lacI
