[The description below was written by a language model from this plasmid's Addgene catalogue record and pLannotate feature annotations shown in this document.]
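Description:
pZG165 is a plant binary Gateway destination vector built on the pJG054 backbone, designed to fuse a hyperactive RNA-editing domain to the N-terminus of a protein of interest for expression in plants. It carries the pVS1 replication and stability functions (RepA, StaA, oriV) for maintenance in Agrobacterium, together with a high-copy ColE1/pBR322-type origin and bom site for E. coli. Bacterial selection is by kanamycin. Because the plasmid contains an intact ccdB toxin gene, it is propagated in a ccdB-tolerant strain.

Between the nopaline-type left and right T-DNA borders are two plant cassettes. In the first, a CaMV 35S promoter drives the catalytic domain of Drosophila melanogaster ADAR (adenosine deaminase acting on RNA) bearing the E488Q mutation, termed HyperADARcd. This is followed directly by an attR1–CmR–ccdB–attR2 Gateway cassette and the pea rbcS-E9 terminator. An LR recombination reaction replaces the chloramphenicol resistance/ccdB segment with a gene from an entry clone, and the layout suggests this gene is placed downstream of the deaminase to give a HyperADARcd fusion protein; the record does not describe the reading frame or any linker. The second cassette, in the opposite orientation, uses an enhanced 35S promoter, the bar gene and the CaMV poly(A) signal to confer phosphinothricin (glufosinate) resistance for selecting transformed plants.

The associated publication concerns proximity editing to identify RNAs in phase-separated RNA-binding protein condensates. That fits use of this vector to tether the deaminase to an RNA-binding protein so that nearby RNAs acquire adenosine-to-inosine edits detectable by sequencing. The 5′ cloning site for the insert is unrecorded.
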