Addgene plasmid #202584: pZG165
Depositing lab: Guoyong Xu. Publication: Proximity editing to identify RNAs in phase-separated RNA binding protein condensates. Zhou G, Niu R, Zhou Y, Luo M, Peng Y, Wang H, Wang Z, Xu G. Cell Discov. 2021 Aug 24;7(1):72. doi: 10.1038/s41421-021-00288-9. PubMed 34426573.
Backbone
  Vector backbone: pJG054
  Vector type: Plant Expression
Growth in bacteria
  Bacterial resistance: Kanamycin, 50 μg/mL
  Growth temperature: 37°C
  Growth strain: ccdB Survival
  Copy number: High Copy
Gene/Insert
  Gene/Insert name: HyperADARcd (alt name: adenosine deaminase acting on RNA (ADAR) catalytic domain)
  Species: D. melanogaster (fly)
  Mutation: E488Q
  Cloning method: Restriction Enzyme; 5′ cloning site unknown (unknown if destroyed)
Terms and licenses: Academic/Nonprofit Terms; Industry Terms: Not Available to Industry
Depositor comments: Genbank: MW026680
How to cite: pZG165 was a gift from Guoyong Xu (Addgene plasmid # 202584 ; http://n2t.net/addgene:202584 ; RRID:Addgene_202584)
